>Addgene plasmid #142243 | TFORF1070 | addgene full sequence | sequence record 395740 | Addgene NGS Result
TTAATGTAGTCTTATGCAATACTCTTGTAGTCTTGCAACATGGTAACGATGAGTTAGCAACATGCCTTAC
AAGGAGAGAAAAAGCACCGTGCATGCCGATTGGTGGAAGTAAGGTGGTACGATCGTGCCTTATTAGGAAG
GCAACAGACGGGTCTGACATGGATTGGACGAACCACTGAATTGCCGCATTGCAGAGATATTGTATTTAAG
TGCCTAGCTCGATACATAAACGGGTCTCTCTGGTTAGACCAGATCTGAGCCTGGGAGCTCTCTGGCTAAC
TAGGGAACCCACTGCTTAAGCCTCAATAAAGCTTGCCTTGAGTGCTTCAAGTAGTGTGTGCCCGTCTGTT
GTGTGACTCTGGTAACTAGAGATCCCTCAGACCCTTTTAGTCAGTGTGGAAAATCTCTAGCAGTGGCGCC
CGAACAGGGACTTGAAAGCGAAAGGGAAACCAGAGGAGCTCTCTCGACGCAGGACTCGGCTTGCTGAAGC
GCGCACGGCAAGAGGCGAGGGGCGGCGACTGGTGAGTACGCCAAAAATTTTGACTAGCGGAGGCTAGAAG
GAGAGAGATGGGTGCGAGAGCGTCAGTATTAAGCGGGGGAGAATTAGATCGCGATGGGAAAAAATTCGGT
TAAGGCCAGGGGGAAAGAAAAAATATAAATTAAAACATATAGTATGGGCAAGCAGGGAGCTAGAACGATT
CGCAGTTAATCCTGGCCTGTTAGAAACATCAGAAGGCTGTAGACAAATACTGGGACAGCTACAACCATCC
CTTCAGACAGGATCAGAAGAACTTAGATCATTATATAATACAGTAGCAACCCTCTATTGTGTGCATCAAA
GGATAGAGATAAAAGACACCAAGGAAGCTTTAGACAAGATAGAGGAAGAGCAAAACAAAAGTAAGACCAC
CGCACAGCAAGCGGCCGCTGATCTTCAGACCTGGAGGAGGAGATATGAGGGACAATTGGAGAAGTGAATT
ATATAAATATAAAGTAGTAAAAATTGAACCATTAGGAGTAGCACCCACCAAGGCAAAGAGAAGAGTGGTG
CAGAGAGAAAAAAGAGCAGTGGGAATAGGAGCTTTGTTCCTTGGGTTCTTGGGAGCAGCAGGAAGCACTA
TGGGCGCAGCGTCAATGACGCTGACGGTACAGGCCAGACAATTATTGTCTGGTATAGTGCAGCAGCAGAA
CAATTTGCTGAGGGCTATTGAGGCGCAACAGCATCTGTTGCAACTCACAGTCTGGGGCATCAAGCAGCTC
CAGGCAAGAATCCTGGCTGTGGAAAGATACCTAAAGGATCAACAGCTCCTGGGGATTTGGGGTTGCTCTG
GAAAACTCATTTGCACCACTGCTGTGCCTTGGAATGCTAGTTGGAGTAATAAATCTCTGGAACAGATTTG
GAATCACACGACCTGGATGGAGTGGGACAGAGAAATTAACAATTACACAAGCTTAATACACTCCTTAATT
GAAGAATCGCAAAACCAGCAAGAAAAGAATGAACAAGAATTATTGGAATTAGATAAATGGGCAAGTTTGT
GGAATTGGTTTAACATAACAAATTGGCTGTGGTATATAAAATTATTCATAATGATAGTAGGAGGCTTGGT
AGGTTTAAGAATAGTTTTTGCTGTACTTTCTATAGTGAATAGAGTTAGGCAGGGATATTCACCATTATCG
TTTCAGACCCACCTCCCAACCCCGAGGGGACCCATGCATTGCATCTCAATTAGTCAGCAACCAGGTGTGG
AAAGTCCCCAGGCTCCCCAGCAGGCAGAAGTATGCAAAGCATGCGTCTCAATTAGTCAGCAACCATAGTC
CCGCCCCTAACTCCGCCCATCCCGCCCCTAACTCCGCCCAGTTCCGCCCATTCTCCGCCCCATGGCTGAC
TAATTTTTTTTATTTATGCAGAGGCCGAGGCCGCCTCGGCCTCTGAGCTATTCCAGAAGTAGTGAGGAGG
CTTTTTTGGAGGCCTAGGCTTTTGCAAAAAGCTTTCTAGAGGTACCACCGGAGCTTACCATGACCGAGTA
CAAGCCCACGGTGCGCCTCGCCACCCGCGACGACGTCCCCAGGGCCGTACGCACCCTCGCCGCCGCGTTC
GCCGACTACCCCGCCACGCGCCACACCGTCGATCCGGACCGCCACATCGAGCGGGTCACCGAGCTGCAAG
AACTCTTCCTCACGCGCGTCGGGCTCGACATCGGCAAGGTGTGGGTCGCGGACGACGGCGCCGCCGTGGC
GGTCTGGACCACGCCGGAGAGCGTCGAAGCGGGGGCGGTGTTCGCCGAGATCGGCCCGCGCATGGCCGAG
TTGAGCGGTTCCCGGCTGGCCGCGCAGCAACAGATGGAAGGCCTCCTGGCGCCGCACCGGCCCAAGGAGC
CCGCGTGGTTCCTGGCCACCGTCGGCGTCTCGCCCGACCACCAGGGCAAGGGTCTGGGCAGCGCCGTCGT
GCTCCCCGGAGTGGAGGCGGCCGAGCGCGCCGGGGTGCCCGCCTTCCTGGAGACCTCCGCGCCCCGCAAC
CTCCCCTTCTACGAGCGGCTCGGCTTCACCGTCACCGCCGACGTCGAGGTGCCCGAAGGACCGCGCACCT
GGTGCATGACCCGCAAGCCCGGTGCCAGTTAACGAATTCTAGATCTTGAGACAAATGGCAGTATTCATCC
ACAATTTTAAAAGAAAAGGGGGGATTGGGGGGTACAGTGCAGGGGAAAGAATAGTAGACATAATAGCAAC
AGACATACAAACTAAAGAATTACAAAAACAAATTACAAAAATTCAAAATTTTCGGGTTTATTACAGGGAC
AGCAGAGATCCACTTTGGCGCCGGCTCGAGGCCTGCAGGTGCAAAGATGGATAAAGTTTTAAACAGAGAG
GAATCTTTGCAGCTAATGGACCTTCTAGGTCTTGAAAGGAGTGGGAATTGGCTCCGGTGCCCGTCAGTGG
GCAGAGCGCACATCGCCCACAGTCCCCGAGAAGTTGGGGGGAGGGGTCGGCAATTGAACCGGTGCCTAGA
GAAGGTGGCGCGGGGTAAACTGGGAAAGTGATGTCGTGTACTGGCTCCGCCTTTTTCCCGAGGGTGGGGG
AGAACCGTATATAAGTGCAGTAGTCGCCGTGAACGTTCTTTTTCGCAACGGGTTTGCCGCCAGAACACAG
GTAAGTGCCGTGTGTGGTTCCCGCGGGCCTGGCCTCTTTACGGGTTATGGCCCTTGCGTGCCTTGAATTA
CTTCCACCTGGCTGCAGTACGTGATTCTTGATCCCGAGCTTCGGGTTGGAAGTGGGTGGGAGAGTTCGAG
GCCTTGCGCTTAAGGAGCCCCTTCGCCTCGTGCTTGAGTTGAGGCCTGGCCTGGGCGCTGGGGCCGCCGC
GTGCGAATCTGGTGGCACCTTCGCGCCTGTCTCGCTGCTTTCGATAAGTCTCTAGCCATTTAAAATTTTT
GATGACCTGCTGCGACGCTTTTTTTCTGGCAAGATAGTCTTGTAAATGCGGGCCAAGATCTGCACACTGG
TATTTCGGTTTTTGGGGCCGCGGGCGGCGACGGGGCCCGTGCGTCCCAGCGCACATGTTCGGCGAGGCGG
GGCCTGCGAGCGCGGCCACCGAGAATCGGACGGGGGTAGTCTCAAGCTGGCCGGCCTGCTCTGGTGCCTG
GCCTCGCGCCGCCGTGTATCGCCCCGCCCTGGGCGGCAAGGCTGGCCCGGTCGGCACCAGTTGCGTGAGC
GGAAAGATGGCCGCTTCCCGGCCCTGCTGCAGGGAGCTCAAAATGGAGGACGCGGCGCTCGGGAGAGCGG
GCGGGTGAGTCACCCACACAAAGGAAAAGGGCCTTTCCGTCCTCAGCCGTCGCTTCATGTGACTCCACGG
AGTACCGGGCGCCGTCCAGGCACCTCGATTAGTTCTCGAGCTTTTGGAGTACGTCGTCTTTAGGTTGGGG
GGAGGGGTTTTATGCGATGGAGTTTCCCCACACTGAGTGGGTGGAGACTGAAGTTAGGCCAGCTTGGCAC
TTGATGTAATTCTCCTTGGAATTTGCCCTTTTTGAGTTTGGATCTTGGTTCATTCTCAAGCCTCAGACAG
TGGTTCAAAGTTTTTTTCTTCCATTTCAGGTGTCGTGAGGCTAGCACCGCCACCATGACTACTGCAAACT
GTGGCGCCCACGACGAGCTCGACTTCAAACTCGTCTTTGGCGAGGACGGGGCGCCGGCGCCGCCGCCCCC
GGGCTCGCGGCCTGCAGATCTTGAGCCAGATGATTGTGCATCCATTTACATCTTTAATGTAGATCCACCT
CCATCTACTTTAACCACACCACTTTGCTTACCACATCATGGATTACCGTCTCACTCTTCTGTTTTGTCAC
CATCGTTTCAGCTCCAAAGTCACAAAAACTATGAAGGAACTTGTGAGATTCCTGAATCTAAATATAGCCC
ATTAGGTGGTCCCAAACCCTTTGAGTGCCCAAGTATTCAAATTACATCTATCTCTCCTAACTGTCATCAA
GAATTAGATGCACATGAAGATGACCTACAGATAAATGACCCAGAACGGGAATTTTTGGAAAGGCCTTCTA
GAGATCATCTCTATCTTCCTCTTGAGCCATCCTACCGGGAGTCTTCTCTTAGTCCTAGTCCTGCCAGCAG
CATCTCTTCTAGGAGTTGGTTCTCTGATGCATCTTCTTGTGAATCGCTTTCACATATTTATGATGATGTG
GACTCAGAGTTGAATGAAGCTGCAGCCCGATTTACCCTTGGATCCCCTCTGACTTCTCCTGGTGGCTCTC
CAGGGGGCTGCCCTGGAGAAGAAACTTGGCATCAACAGTATGGACTTGGACACTCATTATCACCCAGGCA
ATCTCCTTGCCACTCTCCTAGATCCAGTGTCACTGATGAGAATTGGCTGAGCCCCAGGCCAGCCTCAGGA
CCCTCATCAAGGCCCACATCCCCCTGTGGGAAACGGAGGCACTCCAGTGCTGAAGTTTGTTATGCTGGGT
CCCTTTCACCCCATCACTCACCTGTTCCTTCACCTGGTCACTCCCCCAGGGGAAGTGTGACAGAAGATAC
GTGGCTCAATGCTTCTGTCCATGGTGGGTCAGGCCTTGGCCCTGCAGTTTTTCCATTTCAGTACTGTGTA
GAGACTGACATCCCTCTCAAAACAAGGAAAACTTCTGAAGATCAAGCTGCCATACTACCAGGAAAATTAG
AGCTGTGTTCAGATGACCAAGGGAGTTTATCACCAGCCCGGGAGACTTCAATAGATGATGGCCTTGGATC
TCAGTATCCTTTAAAGAAAGATTCATGTGGTGATCAGTTTCTTTCAGTTCCTTCACCCTTTACCTGGAGC
AAACCAAAGCCTGGCCACACCCCTATATTTCGCACATCTTCATTACCTCCACTAGACTGGCCTTTACCAG
CTCATTTTGGACAATGTGAACTGAAAATAGAAGTGCAACCTAAAACTCATCATCGAGCCCATTATGAAAC
TGAAGGTAGCCGAGGGGCAGTAAAAGCATCTACTGGGGGACATCCTGTTGTGAAGCTCCTGGGCTATAAC
GAAAAGCCAATAAATCTACAAATGTTTATTGGGACAGCAGATGATCGATATTTACGACCTCATGCATTTT
ACCAGGTGCATCGAATCACTGGGAAGACAGTCGCTACTGCAAGCCAAGAGATAATAATTGCCAGTACAAA
AGTTCTGGAAATTCCACTTCTTCCTGAAAATAATATGTCAGCCAGTATTGATTGTGCAGGTATTTTGAAA
CTCCGCAATTCAGATATAGAACTTCGAAAAGGAGAAACTGATATTGGCAGAAAGAATACTAGAGTACGAC
TTGTGTTTCGTGTACACATCCCACAGCCCAGTGGAAAAGTCCTTTCTCTGCAGATAGCCTCTATACCCGT
TGAGTGCTCCCAGCGGTCTGCTCAAGAACTTCCTCATATTGAGAAGTACAGTATCAACAGTTGTTCTGTA
AATGGAGGTCATGAAATGGTTGTGACTGGATCTAATTTTCTTCCAGAATCCAAAATCATTTTTCTTGAAA
AAGGACAAGATGGACGACCTCAGTGGGAGGTAGAAGGGAAGATAATCAGGGAAAAATGTCAAGGGGCTCA
CATTGTCCTTGAAGTTCCTCCATATCATAACCCAGCAGTTACAGCTGCAGTGCAGGTGCACTTTTATCTT
TGCAATGGCAAGAGGAAAAAAAGCCAGTCTCAACGTTTTACTTATACACCAGTTTTGATGAAGCAAGAAC
ACAGAGAAGAGATTGATTTGTCTTCAGTTCCATCTTTGCCTGTGCCTCATCCTGCTCAGACCCAGAGGCC
TTCCTCTGATTCAGGGTGTTCACATGACAGTGTACTGTCAGGACAGAGAAGTTTGATTTGCTCCATCCCA
CAAACATATGCATCCATGGTGACCTCATCCCATCTGCCACAGTTGCAGTGTAGAGATGAGAGTGTTAGTA
AAGAACAGCATATGATTCCTTCTCCAATTGTACACCAGCCTTTTCAAGTCACACCAACACCTCCTGTGGG
GTCTTCCTATCAGCCTATGCAAACTAATGTTGTGTACAATGGACCAACTTGTCTTCCTATTAATGCTGCC
TCTAGTCAAGAATTTGATTCAGTTTTGTTTCAGCAGGATGCAACTCTTTCTGGTTTAGTGAATCTTGGCT
GTCAACCACTGTCATCCATACCATTTCATTCTTCAAATTCAGGCTCAACAGGACATCTCTTAGCCCATAC
ACCTCATTCTGTGCATACCCTGCCTCATCTGCAATCAATGGGATATCATTGTTCAAATACAGGACAAAGA
TCTCTTTCTTCTCCAGTGGCTGACCAGATTACAGGTCAGCCTTCGTCTCAGTTACAACCTATTACATATG
GTCCTTCACATTCAGGGTCTGCTACAACAGCTTCCCCAGCAGCTTCTCATCCCTTGGCTAGTTCACCGCT
TTCTGGGCCACCATCTCCTCAGCTTCAGCCTATGCCTTACCAATCTCCTAGCTCAGGAACTGCCTCATCA
CCGTCTCCAGCCACCAGAATGCATTCTGGACAGCACTCAACTCAAGCACAAAGTACGGGCCAGGGGGGTC
TTTCTGCACCTTCATCCTTAATATGTCACAGTTTGTGTGATCCAGCGTCATTTCCACCTGATGGGGCAAC
TGTGAGCATTAAACCTGAACCAGAAGATCGAGAGCCTAACTTTGCAACCATTGGTCTGCAGGACATCACT
TTAGATGATGACCAATTTATATCTGACTTGGAACACCAGCCATCAGGTTCAGCAGAGAAATGGCCTAACC
ACAGTGTGCTCTCATGTCCAGCTCCTTTCTGGAGAATCTAGTAATGAACTAGTCCGTAACTTGAAAGTAT
TTCGATTTCTTGGCTTTATATATCTTGTGGAAAGGACGACTAGTGGAACTCCTTCGCCGCGTCACGCGTT
AAGTCGACAATCAACCTCTGGATTACAAAATTTGTGAAAGATTGACTGGTATTCTTAACTATGTTGCTCC
TTTTACGCTATGTGGATACGCTGCTTTAATGCCTTTGTATCATGCTATTGCTTCCCGTATGGCTTTCATT
TTCTCCTCCTTGTATAAATCCTGGTTGCTGTCTCTTTATGAGGAGTTGTGGCCCGTTGTCAGGCAACGTG
GCGTGGTGTGCACTGTGTTTGCTGACGCAACCCCCACTGGTTGGGGCATTGCCACCACCTGTCAGCTCCT
TTCCGGGACTTTCGCTTTCCCCCTCCCTATTGCCACGGCGGAACTCATCGCCGCCTGCCTTGCCCGCTGC
TGGACAGGGGCTCGGCTGTTGGGCACTGACAATTCCGTGGTGTTGTCGGGGAAATCATCGTCCTTTCCTT
GGCTGCTCGCCTGTGTTGCCACCTGGATTCTGCGCGGGACGTCCTTCTGCTACGTCCCTTCGGCCCTCAA
TCCAGCGGACCTTCCTTCCCGCGGCCTGCTGCCGGCTCTGCGGCCTCTTCCGCGTCTTCGCCTTCGCCCT
CAGACGAGTCGGATCTCCCTTTGGGCCGCCTCCCCGCGTCGACTTTAAGACCAATGACTTACAAGGCAGC
TGTAGATCTTAGCCACTTTTTAAAAGAAAAGGGGGGACTGGAAGGGCTAATTCACTCCCAACGAAGACAA
GATCTGCTTTTTGCTTGTACTGGGTCTCTCTGGTTAGACCAGATCTGAGCCTGGGAGCTCTCTGGCTAAC
TAGGGAACCCACTGCTTAAGCCTCAATAAAGCTTGCCTTGAGTGCTTCAAGTAGTGTGTGCCCGTCTGTT
GTGTGACTCTGGTAACTAGAGATCCCTCAGACCCTTTTAGTCAGTGTGGAAAATCTCTAGCAGTACGTAT
AGTAGTTCATGTCATCTTATTATTCAGTATTTATAACTTGCAAAGAAATGAATATCAGAGAGTGAGAGGA
ACTTGTTTATTGCAGCTTATAATGGTTACAAATAAAGCAATAGCATCACAAATTTCACAAATAAAGCATT
TTTTTCACTGCATTCTAGTTGTGGTTTGTCCAAACTCATCAATGTATCTTATCATGTCTGGCTCTAGCTA
TCCCGCCCCTAACTCCGCCCATCCCGCCCCTAACTCCGCCCAGTTCCGCCCATTCTCCGCCCCATGGCTG
ACTAATTTTTTTTATTTATGCAGAGGCCGAGGCCGCCTCGGCCTCTGAGCTATTCCAGAAGTAGTGAGGA
GGCTTTTTTGGAGGCCTAGGGACGTACCCAATTCGCCCTATAGTGAGTCGTATTACGCGCGCTCACTGGC
CGTCGTTTTACAACGTCGTGACTGGGAAAACCCTGGCGTTACCCAACTTAATCGCCTTGCAGCACATCCC
CCTTTCGCCAGCTGGCGTAATAGCGAAGAGGCCCGCACCGATCGCCCTTCCCAACAGTTGCGCAGCCTGA
ATGGCGAATGGG
[124 nt withheld, positions 8903-9026]
C
[91 nt withheld, positions 9028-9118]
A
[49 nt withheld, positions 9120-9168]
CCTTTGACGTTGGAGTCCACGTTCTTT
[37 nt withheld, positions 9196-9232]
ACCCTATCTCGGTCTATTCTTTTGATTTATAAGGGATTTTGCCGATTTCGGCCTATTGGTTAAAAAATGA
GCTGATTTAACAAAAATTTAACGCGAATTTTAACAAAATATTAACGCTTACAATTTAGGTGGCACTTTTC
GGGGAAATGTGCGCGGAACCCCTATTTGTTTATTTTTCTAAATACATTCAAATATGTATCCGCTCATGAG
ACAATAACCCTGATAAATGCTTCAATAATATTGAAAAAGGAAGAGTATGAGTATTCAACATTTCCGTGTC
GCCCTTATTCCCTTTTTTGCGGCATTTTGCCTTCCTGTTTTTGCTCACCCAGAAACGCTGGTGAAAGTAA
AAGATGCTGAAGATCAGTTGGGTGCACGAGTGGGTTACATCGAACTGGATCTCAACAGCGGTAAGATCCT
TGAGAGTTTTCGCCCCGAAGAACGTTTTCCAATGATGAGCACTTTTAAAGTTCTGCTATGTGGCGCGGTA
TTATCCCGTATTGACGCCGGGCAAGAGCAACTCGGTCGCCGCATACACTATTCTCAGAATGACTTGGTTG
AGTACTCACCAGTCACAGAAAAGCATCTTACGGATGGCATGACAGTAAGAGAATTATGCAGTGCTGCCAT
AACCATGAGTGATAACACTGCGGCCAACTTACTTCTGACAACGATCGGAGGACCGAAGGAGCTAACCGCT
TTTTTGCACAACATGGGGGATCATGTAACTCGCCTTGATCGTTGGGAACCGGAGCTGAATGAAGCCATAC
CAAACGACGAGCGTGACACCACGATGCCTGTAGCAATGGCAACAACGTTGCGCAAACTATTAACTGGCGA
ACTACTTACTCTAGCTTCCCGGCAACAATTAATAGACTGGATGGAGGCGGATAAAGTTGCAGGACCACTT
CTGCGCTCGGCCCTTCCGGCTGGCTGGTTTATTGCTGATAAATCTGGAGCCGGTGAGCGTGGGTCTCGCG
GTATCATTGCAGCACTGGGGCCAGATGGTAAGCCCTCCCGTATCGTAGTTATCTACACGACGGGGAGTCA
GGCAACTATGGATGAACGAAATAGACAGATCGCTGAGATAGGTGCCTCACTGATTAAGCATTGGTAACTG
TCAGACCAAGTTTACTCATATATACTTTAGATTGATTTAAAACTTCATTTTTAATTTAAAAGGATCTAGG
TGAAGATCCTTTTTGATAATCTCATGACCAAAATCCCTTAACGTGAGTTTTCGTTCCACTGAGCGTCAGA
CCCCGTAGAAAAGATCAAAGGATCTTCTTGAGATCCTTTTTTTCTGCGCGTAATCTGCTGCTTGCAAACA
AAAAAACCACCGCTACCAGCGGTGGTTTGTTTGCCGGATCAAGAGCTACCAACTCTTTTTCCGAAGGTAA
CTGGCTTCAGCAGAGCGCAGATACCAAATACTGTTCTTCTAGTGTAGCCGTAGTTAGGCCACCACTTCAA
GAACTCTGTAGCACCGCCTACATACCTCGCTCTGCTAATCCTGTTACCAGTGGCTGCTGCCAGTGGCGAT
AAGTCGTGTCTTACCGGGTTGGACTCAAGACGATAGTTACCGGATAAGGCGCAGCGGTCGGGCTGAACGG
GGGGTTCGTGCACACAGCCCAGCTTGGAGCGAACGACCTACACCGAACTGAGATACCTACAGCGTGAGCT
ATGAGAAAGCGCCACGCTTCCCGAAGGGAGAAAGGCGGACAGGTATCCGGTAAGCGGCAGGGTCGGAACA
GGAGAGCGCACGAGGGAGCTTCCAGGGGGAAACGCCTGGTATCTTTATAGTCCTGTCGGGTTTCGCCACC
TCTGACTTGAGCGTCGATTTTTGTGATGCTCGTCAGGGGGGCGGAGCCTATGGAAAAACGCCAGCAACGC
GGCCTTTTTACGGTTCCTGGCCTTTTGCTGGCCTTTTGCTCACATGTTCTTTCCTGCGTTATCCCCTGAT
TCTGTGGATAACCGTATTACCGCCTTTGAGTGAGCTGATACCGCTCGCCGCAGCCGAACGACCGAGCGCA
GCGAGTCAGTGAGCGAGGAAGCGGAAGAGCGCCCAATACGCAAACCGCCTCTCCCCGCGCGTTGGCCGAT
TCATTAATGCAGCTGGCACGACAGGTTTCCCGACTGGAAAGCGGGCAGTGAGCGCAACGCAATTAATGTG
AGTTAGCTCACTCATTAGGCACCCCAGGCTTTACACTTTATGCTTCCGGCTCGTATGTTGTGTGGAATTG
TGAGCGGATAACAATTTCACACAGGAAACAGCTATGACCATGATTACGCCAAGCGCGCAATTAACCCTCA
CTAAAGGGAACAAAAGCTGGAGCTGCAAGC
Features (pLannotate 1.2.2; 31 found; start..end, strand, type, name):
      5..231     +  promoter       RSV promoter: Rous sarcoma virus enhancer/promoter
    232..412     +  LTR            5' LTR (truncated): truncated 5' long terminal repeat (LTR) from HIV-1
    459..584     +  misc_feature   HIV-1 Ψ: packaging signal of human immunodeficiency virus type 1
    568..931     +  CDS            HIV-1 gag (fragment): gag protein from human immunodeficiency virus 1; gag
   1077..1310    +  misc_feature   RRE: The Rev response element (RRE) of HIV-1 allows for Rev-dependent mRNA export from the nucleus to the cytoplasm.
   1687..1713    +  CDS            Rev (fragment): human immunodeficiency virus 1 (HIV-1) Rev protein; rev; enhances nuclear export of unspliced and incompletely spliced viral mRNAs
   1720..1743    +  promoter       SV40 promoter (fragment): SV40 early promoter
   1744..1815    +  promoter       SV40 promoter (fragment): SV40 enhancer and early promoter
   1839..1974    +  rep_origin     SV40 ori: SV40 origin of replication
   2020..2616    +  CDS            PuroR (fragment): puromycin N-acetyltransferase; pac from Streptomyces; confers resistance to puromycin
   2665..2782    +  misc_feature   cPPT/CTS: central polypurine tract and central termination sequence of HIV-1
   2847..2913    +  CDS            small t antigen (fragment): SV40 (simian virus 40) small t antigen
   2920..4098    +  promoter       EF-1α promoter: strong constitutive promoter for human elongation factor EF-1α
   4115..7219    +  CDS            NFATC3: NFAC3_HUMAN - Also known as NFAT4 From Homo sapiens (Human).
   7334..7387    +  promoter       U6 promoter (fragment): RNA polymerase III promoter for human U6 snRNA
   7429..8017    +  misc_feature   WPRE: woodchuck hepatitis virus posttranscriptional regulatory element
   8068..8087    +  misc_feature   cPPT/CTS (fragment): central polypurine tract and central termination sequence of HIV-1
   8089..8322    +  LTR            3' LTR (ΔU3): self-inactivating 3' long terminal repeat (LTR) from HIV-1
   8400..8521    +  polyA_signal   SV40 poly(A) signal: SV40 polyadenylation signal
   8561..8696    +  rep_origin     SV40 ori: SV40 origin of replication
   8717..8735    -  promoter       T7 promoter: promoter for bacteriophage T7 RNA polymerase
   8743..8898    +  CDS            lacZα (fragment): LacZα fragment of β-galactosidase; lacZ fragment
   8903..9331    +  rep_origin     f1 ori (sequence partly withheld): f1 bacteriophage origin of replication; arrow indicates direction of (+) strand synthesis
   9384..9488    +  promoter       AmpR promoter: bla
   9489..10349   +  CDS            AmpR: β-lactamase; bla; confers resistance to ampicillin, carbenicillin, and related antibiotics
  10520..11108   +  rep_origin     ori: high-copy-number ColE1/pMB1/pBR322/pUC origin of replication
  11291..11383   +  CDS            lacI (fragment): lac repressor; lacI; The lac repressor binds to the lac operator to inhibit transcription in E. coli. This inhibition can be relieved by adding lactose or isopropyl-β-D-thiogalactopyranoside (IPTG).
  11396..11417   +  protein_bind   CAP binding site: CAP binding activates transcription in the presence of cAMP. E. coli catabolite activator protein
  11432..11462   +  promoter       lac promoter: promoter for the E. coli lac operon
  11466..11488   +  protein_bind   lac operator (fragment): The lac repressor binds to the lac operator to inhibit transcription in E. coli. This inhibition can be relieved by adding lactose or isopropyl-β-D-thiogalactopyranoside (IPTG). lac repressor encoded by lacI
  11531..11549   +  promoter       T3 promoter: promoter for bacteriophage T3 RNA polymerase
