[The description below was written by a language model from this plasmid's Addgene catalogue record and pLannotate feature annotations shown in this document.]
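Description:
TFORF1070 is a lentiviral mammalian expression plasmid built on the pLX_TRC317 backbone, one member of a barcoded library of human transcription factor open reading frames. It carries human NFATC3 (also known as NFAT4 or NFATX), a synthesized ORF corresponding to a RefSeq/Ensembl transcript, placed directly downstream of the strong constitutive EF-1α promoter. According to the catalogue entry, each clone in the collection also carries a unique 24-bp barcode that allows the transcription factor to be identified by sequencing in pooled overexpression screens. The barcode is not annotated in the feature table, so its position is not stated, although the recorded insert is about 200 bp longer than the annotated coding sequence. A WPRE follows the ORF region to enhance transcript stability and expression.

The viral framework is a third-generation, self-inactivating design. An RSV promoter drives a truncated HIV-1 5' LTR, followed by the Ψ packaging signal with a partial gag sequence, the RRE for Rev-dependent nuclear export, a cPPT/CTS element, and a ΔU3 3' LTR with a downstream SV40 polyadenylation signal. Packaging functions must therefore be supplied in trans. Upstream of the EF-1α cassette, an SV40 early promoter drives a puromycin N-acetyltransferase gene for selecting transduced cells. In bacteria the plasmid is maintained by a high-copy ColE1/pUC-type origin with ampicillin resistance, and an f1 origin and lac-derived remnants are also present. The depositor notes that the plasmid can recombine during propagation, as is common for LTR-containing vectors. Typical use is stable NFATC3 overexpression, individually or in pooled directed-differentiation screens.
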