Addgene plasmid #142243: TFORF1070
Purpose: Lentiviral vector for overexpressing transcription factor ORFs with unique 24-bp barcodes. Barcodes facilitate identification of transcription factors in pooled screens.
Depositing lab: Feng Zhang. Depositing organization: Broad Institute. Publication: A transcription factor atlas of directed differentiation. Joung J, Ma S, Tay T, Geiger-Schuller KR, Kirchgatterer PC, Verdine VK, Guo B, Arias-Garcia MA, Allen WE, Singh A, Kuksenko O, Abudayyeh OO, Gootenberg JS, Fu Z, Macrae RK, Buenrostro JD, Regev A, Zhang F. Cell. 2023 Jan 5;186(1):209-229.e26. doi: 10.1016/j.cell.2022.11.026. PubMed 36608654.
Backbone
  Vector backbone: pLX_TRC317
  Backbone manufacturer: Broad Institute Genetic Perturbation Platform
  Backbone size w/o insert (bp): 8264
  Vector type: Mammalian Expression, Lentiviral
  Selectable markers: Puromycin
Growth in bacteria
  Bacterial resistance: Ampicillin, 100 μg/mL
  Growth temperature: 37°C
  Growth strain: NEB Stable
  Copy number: High Copy
Gene/Insert
  Gene/Insert name: NFATC3
  Species: H. sapiens (human)
  Insert size (bp): 3308
  Entrez Gene: NFATC3 (a.k.a. NF-AT4c, NFAT4, NFATX, n339260)
  Promoter: EF1a
  Cloning method: Unknown
  Sequencing primers: 5′ GGGTGGAGACTGAAGTTAGGCCAG; 3′ CACATAGCGTAAAAGGAGCAACATAG
Terms and licenses: Academic/Nonprofit Terms; Industry Terms: Not Available to Industry
Depositor comments: NM_004555,ENST00000329524 . The transcription factor ORF portion of this plasmid was synthesized by Genewiz. Please test multiple small colonies in case of plasmid recombination. To make this collection available in a timely manner, a portion of this collection was not fully sequenced by Addgene. If an Addgene verified full plasmid sequence is not available, please contact us prior to placing an order to request the full sequence.
How to cite: TFORF1070 was a gift from Feng Zhang (Addgene plasmid # 142243 ; http://n2t.net/addgene:142243 ; RRID:Addgene_142243)
