>Addgene plasmid #142243 | TFORF1070 | depositor partial sequence | sequence record 278867 | Insert
ACCGCCACCATGACTACTGCAAACTGTGGCGCCCACGACGAGCTCGACTTCAAACTCGTCTTTGGCGAGG
ACGGGGCGCCGGCGCCGCCGCCCCCGGGCTCGCGGCCTGCAGATCTTGAGCCAGATGATTGTGCATCCAT
TTACATCTTTAATGTAGATCCACCTCCATCTACTTTAACCACACCACTTTGCTTACCACATCATGGATTA
CCGTCTCACTCTTCTGTTTTGTCACCATCGTTTCAGCTCCAAAGTCACAAAAACTATGAAGGAACTTGTG
AGATTCCTGAATCTAAATATAGCCCATTAGGTGGTCCCAAACCCTTTGAGTGCCCAAGTATTCAAATTAC
ATCTATCTCTCCTAACTGTCATCAAGAATTAGATGCACATGAAGATGACCTACAGATAAATGACCCAGAA
CGGGAATTTTTGGAAAGGCCTTCTAGAGATCATCTCTATCTTCCTCTTGAGCCATCCTACCGGGAGTCTT
CTCTTAGTCCTAGTCCTGCCAGCAGCATCTCTTCTAGGAGTTGGTTCTCTGATGCATCTTCTTGTGAATC
GCTTTCACATATTTATGATGATGTGGACTCAGAGTTGAATGAAGCTGCAGCCCGATTTACCCTTGGATCC
CCTCTGACTTCTCCTGGTGGCTCTCCAGGGGGCTGCCCTGGAGAAGAAACTTGGCATCAACAGTATGGAC
TTGGACACTCATTATCACCCAGGCAATCTCCTTGCCACTCTCCTAGATCCAGTGTCACTGATGAGAATTG
GCTGAGCCCCAGGCCAGCCTCAGGACCCTCATCAAGGCCCACATCCCCCTGTGGGAAACGGAGGCACTCC
AGTGCTGAAGTTTGTTATGCTGGGTCCCTTTCACCCCATCACTCACCTGTTCCTTCACCTGGTCACTCCC
CCAGGGGAAGTGTGACAGAAGATACGTGGCTCAATGCTTCTGTCCATGGTGGGTCAGGCCTTGGCCCTGC
AGTTTTTCCATTTCAGTACTGTGTAGAGACTGACATCCCTCTCAAAACAAGGAAAACTTCTGAAGATCAA
GCTGCCATACTACCAGGAAAATTAGAGCTGTGTTCAGATGACCAAGGGAGTTTATCACCAGCCCGGGAGA
CTTCAATAGATGATGGCCTTGGATCTCAGTATCCTTTAAAGAAAGATTCATGTGGTGATCAGTTTCTTTC
AGTTCCTTCACCCTTTACCTGGAGCAAACCAAAGCCTGGCCACACCCCTATATTTCGCACATCTTCATTA
CCTCCACTAGACTGGCCTTTACCAGCTCATTTTGGACAATGTGAACTGAAAATAGAAGTGCAACCTAAAA
CTCATCATCGAGCCCATTATGAAACTGAAGGTAGCCGAGGGGCAGTAAAAGCATCTACTGGGGGACATCC
TGTTGTGAAGCTCCTGGGCTATAACGAAAAGCCAATAAATCTACAAATGTTTATTGGGACAGCAGATGAT
CGATATTTACGACCTCATGCATTTTACCAGGTGCATCGAATCACTGGGAAGACAGTCGCTACTGCAAGCC
AAGAGATAATAATTGCCAGTACAAAAGTTCTGGAAATTCCACTTCTTCCTGAAAATAATATGTCAGCCAG
TATTGATTGTGCAGGTATTTTGAAACTCCGCAATTCAGATATAGAACTTCGAAAAGGAGAAACTGATATT
GGCAGAAAGAATACTAGAGTACGACTTGTGTTTCGTGTACACATCCCACAGCCCAGTGGAAAAGTCCTTT
CTCTGCAGATAGCCTCTATACCCGTTGAGTGCTCCCAGCGGTCTGCTCAAGAACTTCCTCATATTGAGAA
GTACAGTATCAACAGTTGTTCTGTAAATGGAGGTCATGAAATGGTTGTGACTGGATCTAATTTTCTTCCA
GAATCCAAAATCATTTTTCTTGAAAAAGGACAAGATGGACGACCTCAGTGGGAGGTAGAAGGGAAGATAA
TCAGGGAAAAATGTCAAGGGGCTCACATTGTCCTTGAAGTTCCTCCATATCATAACCCAGCAGTTACAGC
TGCAGTGCAGGTGCACTTTTATCTTTGCAATGGCAAGAGGAAAAAAAGCCAGTCTCAACGTTTTACTTAT
ACACCAGTTTTGATGAAGCAAGAACACAGAGAAGAGATTGATTTGTCTTCAGTTCCATCTTTGCCTGTGC
CTCATCCTGCTCAGACCCAGAGGCCTTCCTCTGATTCAGGGTGTTCACATGACAGTGTACTGTCAGGACA
GAGAAGTTTGATTTGCTCCATCCCACAAACATATGCATCCATGGTGACCTCATCCCATCTGCCACAGTTG
CAGTGTAGAGATGAGAGTGTTAGTAAAGAACAGCATATGATTCCTTCTCCAATTGTACACCAGCCTTTTC
AAGTCACACCAACACCTCCTGTGGGGTCTTCCTATCAGCCTATGCAAACTAATGTTGTGTACAATGGACC
AACTTGTCTTCCTATTAATGCTGCCTCTAGTCAAGAATTTGATTCAGTTTTGTTTCAGCAGGATGCAACT
CTTTCTGGTTTAGTGAATCTTGGCTGTCAACCACTGTCATCCATACCATTTCATTCTTCAAATTCAGGCT
CAACAGGACATCTCTTAGCCCATACACCTCATTCTGTGCATACCCTGCCTCATCTGCAATCAATGGGATA
TCATTGTTCAAATACAGGACAAAGATCTCTTTCTTCTCCAGTGGCTGACCAGATTACAGGTCAGCCTTCG
TCTCAGTTACAACCTATTACATATGGTCCTTCACATTCAGGGTCTGCTACAACAGCTTCCCCAGCAGCTT
CTCATCCCTTGGCTAGTTCACCGCTTTCTGGGCCACCATCTCCTCAGCTTCAGCCTATGCCTTACCAATC
TCCTAGCTCAGGAACTGCCTCATCACCGTCTCCAGCCACCAGAATGCATTCTGGACAGCACTCAACTCAA
GCACAAAGTACGGGCCAGGGGGGTCTTTCTGCACCTTCATCCTTAATATGTCACAGTTTGTGTGATCCAG
CGTCATTTCCACCTGATGGGGCAACTGTGAGCATTAAACCTGAACCAGAAGATCGAGAGCCTAACTTTGC
AACCATTGGTCTGCAGGACATCACTTTAGATGATGACCAATTTATATCTGACTTGGAACACCAGCCATCA
GGTTCAGCAGAGAAATGGCCTAACCACAGTGTGCTCTCATGTCCAGCTCCTTTCTGGAGAATCTAGTAAT
GAACTAGTCCGTAACTTGAAAGTATTTCGATTTCTTGGCTTTATATATCTTGTGGAAAGGACGACTAGTG
GAACTCCTTCGCCGCGTC
