>Addgene plasmid #142243 | TFORF1070 | depositor partial sequence | sequence record 278868 | Barcode
CTAGTGGAACTCCTTCGCCGCGTC
